Addgene plasmid #25350: RBBP4
Purpose: Baculovirus expression for structure determination; may not be full ORF
Depositing lab: Cheryl Arrowsmith. Depositing organization: University of Toronto.
Backbone
  Vector backbone: pFBOH-LIC
  Backbone manufacturer: SGC (Addgene Plasmid #26099)
  Backbone size w/o insert (bp): 6770
  Vector type: Insect Expression ; Baculovirus expression
Growth in bacteria
  Bacterial resistance: Ampicillin, 100 μg/mL
  Growth temperature: 37°C
  Growth strain: DH5alpha
  Copy number: High Copy
Gene/Insert
  Gene/Insert name: RBBP4-13 (alt names: PDB IDs: 3GFC, 6BW3, and 6BW4; histone-binding protein RBBP4; RbAp48)
  Species: H. sapiens (human)
  Insert size (bp): 1275
  GenBank ID: NP_005601
  Entrez Gene: RBBP4 (a.k.a. NURF55, RBAP48, lin-53)
  Promoter: polyhedrin
  Tag / fusion protein: His (N terminal on insert)
  Cloning method: Ligation Independent Cloning
  Sequencing primers: 5′ pFBOH-Fwd; 3′ pFBOH-Rev
Terms and licenses: Academic/Nonprofit Terms; Industry Terms
Depositor comments: N-Tag:MGSSHHHHHHSSGLVPRGS. RBBP4:APC062-D03:C34999. SGC links: http://www.thesgc.org/structures/3GFC/ http://www.thesgc.org/structures/6BW3/ http://www.thesgc.org/structures/6BW4/
How to cite: RBBP4 was a gift from Cheryl Arrowsmith (Addgene plasmid # 25350 ; http://n2t.net/addgene:25350 ; RRID:Addgene_25350)
