[The description below was written by a language model from this plasmid's Addgene catalogue record.]
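Description:
RBBP4 is a baculovirus transfer plasmid for producing the human histone-binding protein RBBP4 (also known as RbAp48 or NURF55) in insect cells, built for structural biology. It is based on the pFBOH-LIC backbone from the Structural Genomics Consortium, a roughly 6.8 kb vector designed for ligation-independent cloning. In bacteria it is maintained as a high-copy plasmid under ampicillin selection. No feature table accompanies the record, so the origin of replication, any transposition or recombination elements used to move the cassette into a baculoviral genome, and any additional markers are not documented here.

The payload is a 1275 bp human RBBP4 coding fragment, designated RBBP4-13, inserted by ligation-independent cloning downstream of the polyhedrin promoter. This is a very strong, very late baculoviral promoter that drives high-level expression in infected insect cells. The protein carries an N-terminal hexahistidine tag for metal-affinity purification. The depositor's tag description indicates a short linker containing what appears to be a thrombin recognition motif, which would allow the tag to be removed after purification. The record cautions that the insert may not be the full open reading frame, as is common for constructs whose boundaries were chosen for crystallisation.

The stated use is baculovirus-mediated expression for structure determination, and the record links this construct to three deposited Protein Data Bank structures of RBBP4. It is therefore suited to producing recombinant RBBP4, a WD40-repeat component of several chromatin-modifying and remodelling complexes, for crystallographic, biochemical or binding studies.
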