>Addgene plasmid #25350 | RBBP4 | depositor partial sequence | sequence record 11824 | Author sequence
ATGGCCGACAAGGAAGCAGCCTTCGACGACGCAGTGGAAGAACGAGTGATCAACGAGGAATACAAAATAT
GGAAAAAGAACACCCCTTTTCTTTATGATTTGGTGATGACCCATGCTCTGGAGTGGCCCAGCCTAACTGC
CCAGTGGCTTCCAGATGTAACCAGACCAGAAGGGAAAGATTTCAGCATTCATCGACTTGTCCTGGGGACA
CACACATCGGATGAACAAAACCATCTTGTTATAGCCAGTGTGCAGCTCCCTAATGATGATGCTCAGTTTG
ATGCGTCACACTACGACAGTGAGAAAGGAGAATTTGGAGGTTTTGGTTCAGTTAGTGGAAAAATTGAAAT
AGAAATCAAGATCAACCATGAAGGAGAAGTAAACAGGGCCCGTTATATGCCCCAGAACCCTTGTATCATC
GCAACAAAGACTCCTTCCAGTGATGTTCTTGTCTTTGACTATACAAAACATCCTTCTAAACCAGATCCTT
CTGGAGAGTGCAACCCAGACTTGCGTCTCCGTGGACATCAGAAGGAAGGCTATGGGCTTTCTTGGAACCC
AAATCTCAGTGGGCACTTACTTAGTGCTTCAGATGACCATACCATCTGCCTGTGGGACATCAGTGCCGTT
CCAAAGGAGGGAAAAGTGGTAGATGCGAAGACCATCTTTACAGGGCATACGGCAGTAGTAGAAGATGTTT
CCTGGCATCTACTCCATGAGTCTCTGTTTGGGTCAGTTGCTGATGATCAGAAACTTATGATTTGGGATAC
TCGTTCAAACAATACTTCCAAACCAAGCCACTCAGTTGATGCTCACACTGCTGAAGTGAACTGCCTTTCT
TTCAATCCTTATAGTGAGTTCATTCTTGCCACAGGATCAGCTGACAAGACTGTTGCCTTGTGGGATCTGA
GAAATCTGAAACTTAAGTTGCATTCCTTTGAGTCACATAAGGATGAAATATTCCAGGTTCAGTGGTCACC
TCACAATGAGACTATTTTAGCTTCCAGTGGTACTGATCGCAGACTGAATGTCTGGGATTTAAGTAAAATT
GGAGAGGAACAATCCCCAGAAGATGCAGAAGACGGGCCACCAGAGTTGTTGTTTATTCATGGTGGTCATA
CTGCCAAGATATCTGATTTCTCCTGGAATCCCAATGAACCTTGGGTGATTTGTTCTGTATCAGAAGACAA
TATCATGCAAGTGTGGCAAATGGCAGAGAACATTTATAATGATGAAGACCCTGAAGGAAGCGTGGATCCA
GAAGGACAAGGGTCC
