>Addgene plasmid #25350 | RBBP4 | addgene partial sequence | sequence record 31435 | 25350 with Polyhedrin-F
CTGTTTCGTACAGTTTTGTATAAAAAAACCTATAAATATTCCGGATTATTCATACCGTCCCACCATCGGG
CGCGGATCTCGGTCCGAAAACCATGGGCAGCAGCCATCATCATCATCATCACAGCAGCGGCCTGGTTCCG
CGTGGTAGTATGGCCGACAAGGAAGCAGCCTTCGACGACGCAGTGGAAGAACGAGTGATCAACGAGGAAT
ACAAAATATGGAAAAAGAACACCCCTTTTCTTTATGATTTGGTGATGACCCATGCTCTGGAGTGGCCCAG
CCTAACTGCCCAGTGGCTTCCAGATGTAACCAGACCAGAAGGGAAAGATTTCAGCATTCATCGACTTGTC
CTGGGGACACACACATCGGATGAACAAAACCATCTTGTTATAGCCAGTGTGCAGCTCCCTAATGATGATG
CTCAGTTTGATGCGTCACACTACGACAGTGAGAAAGGAGAATTTGGAGGTTTTGGTTCAGTTAGTGGAAA
AATTGAAATAGAAATCAAGATCAACCATGAAGGAGAAGTAAACAGGGCCCGTTATATGCCCCAGAACCCT
TGTATCATCGCAACAAAGACTCCTTCCAGTGATGTTCTTGTCTTTGACTATACAAAACATCCTTCTAAAC
CAGATCCTTCTGGAGAGTGCAACCCAGACTTGCGTCTCCGTGGACATCAGAAGGAAGGCTATGGGCTTTC
TTGGAACCCAAATCTCAGTGGGCACTTACTTAGTGCTTCAGATGACCATACCATCTGCCTGTGGGACATC
AGTGCCGTTCCAAAGGAGGGAAAAGTGGTAGATGCGAAGACCATCTTTACAGGGCATACGGCAGTAGTAG
AAGATGTTTCCTGGCATCTACTCCATGAGTCTCTGTTTGGGTCAGTTGCTGATGATCAG
